>Addgene plasmid #33291 | pT7-M3T1L | depositor full sequence | sequence record 39522 | pT7-M3T1L sequence 5313 bps
ATCGATCCCTAATACGACTCACTATAGCTAAAGTGACCGTGGTCATGGCTTCATTCAAGGGATTCTCCGT
CAACACTGTTCCAGTTTCCAAGGCCAAACGTGATATATCATCTCTTGCCGCTACTCCTGGAATTCGCTCA
CAACCCTTCACTCCGTCTGTAGACATGTCTCAATCGCGTGAATTCCTTACAAAGGCAATTGAGCAAGGGT
CTATGTCTATACCTTATCAGCATGTGAATGTTCCAAAAGTTGATCGTAAGGTTGTTAGTTTGGTAGTGCG
ACCGTTTTCTTCAGGTGCTTTTTCTATCTCTGGAGTGATTTCACCGGCGCACGCTTATCTATTGGATTGT
CTACCTCAGCTTGAACAGGCGATGGCGTTTGTTGCTTCACCTGAATCTTTCCAGGCTTCTGATGTCGCAA
AACGCTTTGCTATAAAGCCGGGCATGAGCCTTCAGGATGCCATCACTGCCTTCATCAACTTTGTGTCCGC
GATGCTGAAAATGACGGTGACTCGTCAAAATTTTGATGTCATCGTGGCTGAGATCGAGAGGCTTGCTTCA
ACCAGCGTATCTGTCCGAACTGAAGAGGCAAAGGTTGCCGATGAAGAGCTGATGCTGTTCGGGCTAGATC
ATAGAGGGCCACAGCAGCTTGATATTTCTAATGCTAAAGGGATAATGAAAGCTGCAGATATTCAGGCAAC
TCATGACGTTCATTTGGCACCAGGCGTCGGTAATATCGATCCTGAGATCTACAATGAGGGACGGTTCATG
TTTATGCAGCACAAACCACTCGCGGCAGATCAGTCGTATTTCACGTTGGAGACTGCGGATTATTTCAAGA
TCTACCCAACATATGATGAGCATGATAGCAGAATGGCTGATCAGAAGCAGTCAGGGTTGATATTGTGCAC
TAAAGATGAGGTGTTGGCTGAGCAAACTATTTTTAAGCTAGATGCCCCTGATGATAAAACCGTTCATCTA
TTGGATCGCGACGACGATCACGTTGTTGCTAGATTTACTAAGGTGTTTATAGAAGATGTGGCCCCCGGGC
ATCATGCTGCGCAAAGGTCTGGCCAACGCTCTGTGCTTGATGACCTATATGCCAACACCCAAGTGGTTTC
AATCACTTCTGCTGCTCTGAAGTGGGTAGTTAAACACGGTGTGTCCGACGGGATTGTGAATAGAAAGAAT
GTCAAAGTGTGTGTTGGTTTTGACCCTTTGTACACTCTATCTACGCATAATGGAGTGTCTTTGTGCGCCC
TGCTGATGGATGAAAAACTTTCCGTGCTGAACAGCGCATGTCGTATGACGCTGCGTTCACTAATGAAAAC
TGGACGTGATGCTGATGCACATAGGGCTTTTCAGCGAGTGCTCTCTCAGGGATACGCATCATTAATGTGC
TATTATCACCCTTCACGGAAGTTAGCATATGGTGAGGTGCTTTTTCTAGAGCGATCCAGTGACATGGTAG
ACGGGATTAAACTACAGTTGGACGCATCTAGACAGTGTCATGAGTGTCCCGTGTTGCAGCAGAAAGTAGT
TGAGTTGGAAAAACAGATTATCATGCAGAAGTCCATTCAGTCAGATCCTACCCCAATGGCGCTGCAACCA
CTGTTATCTCAGTTGCGTGAACTGTCTAGTGAGGTCACCCGACTCCAGATGGAGTTAAGTCGGACTCAGT
CCCTGAATGCTCAGTTGGAAGCGGATGCTAAGTCAGCTCAAGCATGTAGTCTGGATATGTATTTGAGACA
CCACACCTGCATTAATGGTCATACAAAAGAAGATGAACTGCTTGATGCTGTACGTGTCGCTCCAGATGTG
AGGAAAGAAATCATGGAAAAGAGGGGCGAAGTGAGAAGGGGCTGGTGCGAACGTATCTCTAAGGAAGCGG
CTGCCAAATGCCAAACTGTTATTGATGACTTGACTCAGATGAATGGAAAGCAGGCACGAGAGATAACAGA
ATTACGCGAGTCAGCCGAGAATTATGAGAAGCAGATTGCGGAATTGGTGGGCACTATTACTCAAAACCAG
ATGACGTATCAGCAAGAGCTACAAGCTTTGGTAGCGAAGAATGTGGAACTGGATACGATGAACCAACGTC
AGGCTAAATCATTGCGTATTACTCCCTCCCTTCTATCAGCCACTCCTATCGATTCAGTCGACGGCGCTGC
TGACCTGATTGATTTCTCCGTTCCAACTGATGAGCTGTAAATGAGCTGTGACGCAGTGTTGCCCTAATCC
CTTAAGCCTTCCCGACCCCTATTCATCGGGTCGGCATGGCATCTCCACCTCCTCGCGGTCCGACCTGGGC
ATCCGAAGGAGGACGTCGTCCACTCGGATGGCTAAGGGAGAGCTCAAAAAAAAGGATCCGGCTGCTAACA
AAGCCCGAAAGGAAGCTGAGTTGGCTGCTGCCACCGCTGAGCAATAACTAGCATAACCCCTTGGGGCCTC
TAAACGGGTCTTGAGGGGTTTTTTGCTGAAAGGAGGAACTATATCCGGATCGAGATCCTCTAGAGTCGAC
CTGCAGGCATGCAAGCTTGTATTCTATAGTGTCACCTAAATCGTATGTGTATGATACATAAGGTTATGTA
TTAATTGTAGCCGCGTTCTAACGACAATATGTACAAGCCTAATTGTGTAGCATCTGGCTTACTGAAGCAG
ACCCTATCATCTCTCTCGTAAACTGCCGTCAGAGTCGGTTTGGTTGGACGAACCTTCTGAGTTTCTGGTA
ACGCCGTTCCGCACCCCGGAAATGGTCAGCGAACCAATCAGCAGGGTCATCGCTAGCCAGATCCTCTACG
CCGGACGCATCGTGGCCGGCATCACCGGCGCCACAGGTGCGGTTGCTGGCGCCTATATCGCCGACATCAC
CGATGGGGAAGATCGGGCTCGCCACTTCGGGCTCATGAGCGCTTGTTTCGGCGTGGGTATGGTGGCAGGC
CCCGTGGCCGGGGGACTGTTGGGCGCCATCTCCTTGCACCATTCCTTGCGGCGGCGGTGCTCAACGGCCT
CAACCTACTACTGGGCTGCTTCCTAATGCAGGAGTCGCATAAGGGAGAGCGTCGATATGGTGCACTCTCA
GTACAATCTGCTCTGATGCCGCATAGTTAAGCCAGCCCCGACACCCGCCAACACCCGCTGACGCGCCCTG
ACGGGCTTGTCTGCTCCCGGCATCCGCTTACAGACAAGCTGTGACCGTCTCCGGGAGCTGCATGTGTCAG
AGGTTTTCACCGTCATCACCGAAACGCGCGAGACGAAAGGGCCTCGTGATACGCCTATTTTTATAGGTTA
ATGTCATGATAATAATGGTTTCTTAGACGTCAGGTGGCACTTTTCGGGGAAATGTGCGCGGAACCCCTAT
TTGTTTATTTTTCTAAATACATTCAAATATGTATCCGCTCATGAGACAATAACCCTGATAAATGCTTCAA
TAATATTGAAAAAGGAAGAGTATGAGTATTCAACATTTCCGTGTCGCCCTTATTCCCTTTTTTGCGGCAT
TTTGCCTTCCTGTTTTTGCTCACCCAGAAACGCTGGTGAAAGTAAAAGATGCTGAAGATCAGTTGGGTGC
ACGAGTGGGTTACATCGAACTGGATCTCAACAGCGGTAAGATCCTTGAGAGTTTTCGCCCCGAAGAACGT
TTTCCAATGATGAGCACTTTTAAAGTTCTGCTATGTGGCGCGGTATTATCCCGTATTGACGCCGGGCAAG
AGCAACTCGGTCGCCGCATACACTATTCTCAGAATGACTTGGTTGAGTACTCACCAGTCACAGAAAAGCA
TCTTACGGATGGCATGACAGTAAGAGAATTATGCAGTGCTGCCATAACCATGAGTGATAACACTGCGGCC
AACTTACTTCTGACAACGATCGGAGGACCGAAGGAGCTAACCGCTTTTTTGCACAACATGGGGGATCATG
TAACTCGCCTTGATCGTTGGGAACCGGAGCTGAATGAAGCCATACCAAACGACGAGCGTGACACCACGAT
GCCTGTAGCAATGGCAACAACGTTGCGCAAACTATTAACTGGCGAACTACTTACTCTAGCTTCCCGGCAA
CAATTAATAGACTGGATGGAGGCGGATAAAGTTGCAGGACCACTTCTGCGCTCGGCCCTTCCGGCTGGCT
GGTTTATTGCTGATAAATCTGGAGCCGGTGAGCGTGGGTCTCGCGGTATCATTGCAGCACTGGGGCCAGA
TGGTAAGCCCTCCCGTATCGTAGTTATCTACACGACGGGGAGTCAGGCAACTATGGATGAACGAAATAGA
CAGATCGCTGAGATAGGTGCCTCACTGATTAAGCATTGGTAACTGTCAGACCAAGTTTACTCATATATAC
TTTAGATTGATTTAAAACTTCATTTTTAATTTAAAAGGATCTAGGTGAAGATCCTTTTTGATAATCTCAT
GACCAAAATCCCTTAACGTGAGTTTTCGTTCCACTGAGCGTCAGACCCCGTAGAAAAGATCAAAGGATCT
TCTTGAGATCCTTTTTTTCTGCGCGTAATCTGCTGCTTGCAAACAAAAAAACCACCGCTACCAGCGGTGG
TTTGTTTGCCGGATCAAGAGCTACCAACTCTTTTTCCGAAGGTAACTGGCTTCAGCAGAGCGCAGATACC
AAATACTGTCCTTCTAGTGTAGCCGTAGTTAGGCCACCACTTCAAGAACTCTGTAGCACCGCCTACATAC
CTCGCTCTGCTAATCCTGTTACCAGTGGCTGCTGCCAGTGGCGATAAGTCGTGTCTTACCGGGTTGGACT
CAAGACGATAGTTACCGGATAAGGCGCAGCGGTCGGGCTGAACGGGGGGTTCGTGCACACAGCCCAGCTT
GGAGCGAACGACCTACACCGAACTGAGATACCTACAGCGTGAGCTATGAGAAAGCGCCACGCTTCCCGAA
GGGAGAAAGGCGGACAGGTATCCGGTAAGCGGCAGGGTCGGAACAGGAGAGCGCACGAGGGAGCTTCCAG
GGGGAAACGCCTGGTATCTTTATAGTCCTGTCGGGTTTCGCCACCTCTGACTTGAGCGTCGATTTTTGTG
ATGCTCGTCAGGGGGGCGGAGCCTATGGAAAAACGCCAGCAACGCGGCCTTTTTACGGTTCCTGGCCTTT
TGCTGGCCTTTTGCTCACATGTTCTTTCCTGCGTTATCCCCTGATTCTGTGGATAACCGTATTACCGCCT
TTGAGTGAGCTGATACCGCTCGCCGCAGCCGAACGACCGAGCGCAGCGAGTCAGTGAGCGAGGAAGCGGA
AGAGCGCCCAATACGCAAACCGCCTCTCCCCGCGCGTTGGCCGATTCATTAATGCAGGGGGAT
Features (pLannotate 1.2.2; 14 found; start..end, strand, type, name):
     10..27      +  promoter       T7 promoter (fragment): promoter for bacteriophage T7 RNA polymerase
     45..2207    +  CDS            M3: MUNS_REOVL - Experimental evidence at protein level: Swiss-Prot protein existence level 1. Non-structural protein with ssRNA-binding activity. Is probably involved in the formation of viral inclusions, where the assembly of cores and the replication of viral RNA are thought to occur. Together with mu-2, recruits the other core proteins to these inclusions. From Reovirus type 1 (strain Lang) (T1L) (Mammalian orthoreovirus 1).
   2265..2356    +  ncRNA          HDV ribozyme: Accession: RF00094 - Hepatitis delta virus ribozyme
   2371..2420    +  CDS            SET1 (fragment): solubility-enhancement tag derived from T7 phage gene 10B
   2428..2475    +  terminator     T7 terminator: transcription terminator for bacteriophage T7 RNA polymerase
   2504..2538    +  misc_feature   MCS (fragment): pUC18/19 multiple cloning site
   2543..2561    -  promoter       SP6 promoter: promoter for bacteriophage SP6 RNA polymerase
   2790..3065    +  CDS            TcR (fragment): tetracycline efflux protein; tet; confers resistance to tetracycline
   3065..3115    -  misc_feature   bom (fragment): basis of mobility region from pBR322
   3217..3252    -  CDS            rop (fragment): Rop protein, which maintains plasmids at low copy number; rop
   3347..3451    +  promoter       AmpR promoter: bla
   3452..4312    +  CDS            AmpR: β-lactamase; bla; confers resistance to ampicillin, carbenicillin, and related antibiotics
   4483..5071    +  rep_origin     ori: high-copy-number ColE1/pMB1/pBR322/pUC origin of replication
   5254..5307    +  CDS            lacI (fragment): lac repressor; lacI; The lac repressor binds to the lac operator to inhibit transcription in E. coli. This inhibition can be relieved by adding lactose or isopropyl-β-D-thiogalactopyranoside (IPTG).
