[The description below was written by a language model from this plasmid's Addgene catalogue record and pLannotate feature annotations shown in this document.]
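Description:
pT7-M3T1L is a reverse-genetics rescue plasmid carrying a cDNA copy of the M3 gene segment of mammalian orthoreovirus strain type 1 Lang (T1L). It is built on the p3E5EGFP backbone and catalogued as a mammalian expression vector. The 5,313-nt plasmid is propagated in E. coli at high copy from a ColE1/pUC-type origin under ampicillin selection (AmpR with its own bla promoter). The annotation also picks up short fragments of TcR, rop, bom, lacI and a pUC multiple cloning site, together with an SP6 promoter. These appear to be non-functional backbone remnants rather than working parts of the design.

The payload is arranged so that transcription yields a viral-like RNA. A T7 promoter sits just upstream of the M3 segment, whose open reading frame encodes the non-structural protein μNS. This ssRNA-binding protein is thought to help form viral inclusions and, together with μ2, to recruit core proteins to them. Shortly after the coding region comes a hepatitis delta virus ribozyme, followed by a T7 terminator. In this kind of layout, T7 RNA polymerase starts the transcript near the segment's 5′ end and self-cleavage by the ribozyme trims the 3′ end, so the RNA resembles an authentic viral plus-strand transcript. The short "SET1" hit between ribozyme and terminator is probably T7 gene 10-derived sequence associated with the terminator region, not a functional tag.

Because expression depends on T7 polymerase, that enzyme must be supplied in the transfected mammalian cells; the record does not state how. The associated publication describes a plasmid-based reverse genetics system for double-stranded RNA viruses. This construct would therefore be used alongside plasmids for the other reovirus segments to recover wild-type, mutant or reassortant virus from cloned cDNA.
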