Addgene plasmid #33291: pT7-M3T1L
Depositing lab: Terence Dermody. Depositing organization: Vanderbilt University. Publication: A plasmid-based reverse genetics system for animal double-stranded RNA viruses. Kobayashi T, Antar AA, Boehme KW, Danthi P, Eby EA, Guglielmi KM, Holm GH, Johnson EM, Maginnis MS, Naik S, Skelton WB, Wetzel JD, Wilson GJ, Chappell JD, Dermody TS. Cell Host Microbe. 2007 Apr 19;1(2):147-57. 10.1016/j.chom.2007.03.003 PubMed 18005692.
Backbone
  Vector backbone: p3E5EGFP
  Backbone manufacturer: made by Yoshihiro Kawaoka
  Vector type: Mammalian Expression
Growth in bacteria
  Bacterial resistance: Ampicillin, 100 μg/mL
  Growth temperature: 37°C
  Growth strain: DH5alpha
  Copy number: High Copy
Gene/Insert
  Gene/Insert name: M3
  Species: Orthoreovirus T1L
  Entrez Gene: MoV1sM3gp1 (a.k.a. MoV1sM3gp1)
  Promoter: T7
  Cloning method: Restriction Enzyme; 5′ cloning site none (unknown if destroyed); 3′ cloning site none (unknown if destroyed)
  Sequencing primers: 5′ T7 forward; 3′ T7 terminal
Terms and licenses: Academic/Nonprofit Terms; Industry Terms: Not Available to Industry
How to cite: pT7-M3T1L was a gift from Terence Dermody (Addgene plasmid # 33291 ; http://n2t.net/addgene:33291 ; RRID:Addgene_33291)
