>Addgene plasmid #33291 | pT7-M3T1L | addgene partial sequence | sequence record 41314 | T7-term
TTCGGGCTTTGTTAGCAGCCGGATCCTTTTTTTTGAGCTCTCCCTTAGCCATCCGAGTGGACGACGTCCT
CCTTCGGATGCCCAGGTCGGACCGCGAGGAGGTGGAGATGCCATGCCGACCCGATGAATAGGGGTCGGGA
AGGCTTAAGGGATTAGGGCAACACTGCGTCACAGCTCATTTACAGCTCATCAGTTGGAACGGAGAAATCA
ATCAGGTCAGCAGCGCCGTCGACTGAATCGATAGGAGTGGCTGATAGAAGGGAGGGAGTAATACGCAATG
ATTTAGCCTGACGTTGGTTCATCGTATCCAGTTCCACATTCTTCGCTACCAAAGCTTGTAGCTCTTGCTG
ATACGTCATCTGGTTTTGAGTAATAGTGCCCACCAATTCCGCAATCTGCTTCTCATAATTCTCGGCTGAC
TCGCGTAATTCTGTTATCTCTCGTGCCTGCTTTCCATTCATCTGAGTCAAGTCATCAATAACAGTTTGGC
ATTTGGCAGCCGCTTCCTTAGAGATACGTTCGCACCAGCCCCTTCTCACTTCGCCCCTCTTTTCCATGAT
TTCTTTCCTCACATCTGGAGCGACACGTACAGCATCAAGCAGTTCATCTTCTTTTGTATGACCATTAATG
CAGGTGTGGTGTCTCAAATACATATCCAGACTACATGCTTGAGCTGACTTAGCATCCGCTTCCAACTGAG
CATTCAGGGACTGAGTCCGACTTAACTCCATCTGGAGTCGGGTGACCTCACTAGACAGTTCACGCAACTG
AGATAACAGTGGTTGCAGCGCCATTGGGGTAGGATCTGACTGAATGGACTTCTGCATGATAATCT
